Addgene plasmid #131947: pDONR221_SLC16A7
Purpose: Gateway entry clone with codon-optimized ORF sequence for subcloning into custom expression vectors
Depositing lab: RESOLUTE Consortium & Giulio Superti-Furga. Depositing organization: CeMM Research Center for Molecular Medicine. Publication: The RESOLUTE consortium: unlocking SLC transporters for drug discovery. Superti-Furga G, Lackner D, Wiedmer T, Ingles-Prieto A, Barbosa B, Girardi E, Goldmann U, Gurtl B, Klavins K, Klimek C, Lindinger S, Lineiro-Retes E, Muller AC, Onstein S, Redinger G, Reil D, Sedlyarov V, Wolf G, Crawford M, Everley R, ... Steppan CM. Nat Rev Drug Discov. 2020 Jul;19(7):429-430. doi: 10.1038/d41573-020-00056-6. PubMed 32265506.
Backbone
  Vector backbone: pDONR221
  Backbone manufacturer: Thermo Fisher Scientific
  Backbone size w/o insert (bp): 2550
  Vector type: Mammalian Expression
Growth in bacteria
  Bacterial resistance: Kanamycin, 50 μg/mL
  Growth temperature: 37°C
  Growth strain: Stbl3
  Copy number: High Copy
Gene/Insert
  Gene/Insert name: SLC16A7 (alt name: MCT2)
  Species: H. sapiens (human)
  Insert size (bp): 1434
  Entrez Gene: SLC16A7 (a.k.a. MCT2)
  Cloning method: Gateway Cloning
  Sequencing primers: 5′ M13-fwd; 3′ M13-rev
Terms and licenses: Academic/Nonprofit Terms; Industry Terms
Depositor comments: For more information on the full Resolute plasmid collection, please see www.addgene.org/depositor-collections/re-solute/. Please provide your feedback on this plasmid to the RESOLUTE consortium by filling out their RESOLUTE repository feedback form: https://forms.office.com/Pages/ResponsePage.aspx?id=0e05yklzmkS7rjFGQL4N7z4feCLQvEJAmVcOCM_u885UN1JJRko0Ukg4TVQwNTZLOUxPQVJWT1NHUCQlQCN0PWcu
How to cite: pDONR221_SLC16A7 was a gift from RESOLUTE Consortium & Giulio Superti-Furga (Addgene plasmid # 131947 ; http://n2t.net/addgene:131947 ; RRID:Addgene_131947)
