[The description below was written by a language model from this plasmid's Addgene catalogue record and pLannotate feature annotations shown in this document.]
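Description:
pDONR221_SLC16A7 is a Gateway entry clone built on the pDONR221 backbone, carrying a codon-optimized open reading frame for human SLC16A7, also known as MCT2. The sequenced plasmid is 3,984 nt long and is maintained in E. coli through a high-copy ColE1/pUC-type origin, with selection by a kanamycin resistance gene (aminoglycoside phosphotransferase). Although the catalogue lists the vector type as mammalian expression, the annotated features show no eukaryotic promoter or polyadenylation signal upstream or downstream of the insert, so the plasmid serves as a donor of the ORF, not as an expression vector in its own right.

The 1,434 bp SLC16A7 coding sequence sits between attL1 and attL2, the recombination sites used in the Gateway LR reaction, which allow directional, in-frame transfer of the ORF into any attR-containing destination vector chosen by the user. Upstream of attL1 lie the rrnB T1 and T2 transcription terminators, which insulate the insert from read-through transcription in bacteria. A T7 promoter lies just beyond attL2 on the opposite strand, and short lacI and lacZα fragments are backbone remnants with no evident functional role. No epitope tags or reporters are annotated. The encoded protein is a proton-coupled monocarboxylate transporter that moves lactate, pyruvate, ketone bodies and related substrates across the plasma membrane, and acts as a high-affinity pyruvate transporter. The clone belongs to a consortium collection of solute carrier ORFs intended for subcloning into custom expression vectors for transporter research and drug discovery.
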