Features (pLannotate 1.2.2; 10 found; start..end, strand, type, name):
    121..213     +  CDS            lacI (fragment): lac repressor; lacI; The lac repressor binds to the lac operator to inhibit transcription in E. coli. This inhibition can be relieved by adding lactose or isopropyl-β-D-thiogalactopyranoside (IPTG).
    268..295     -  terminator     rrnB T2 terminator: transcription terminator T2 from the E. coli rrnB gene
    427..470     +  terminator     rrnB T1 terminator: Escherichia coli rrnB; transcription terminator T1 from the E. coli rrnB gene
    517..553     -  CDS            lacZα (fragment): LacZα fragment of β-galactosidase; lacZ fragment
    569..668     +  protein_bind   attL1: mutant version of attL; recombination site for the Gateway® LR reaction LR Clonase™
    674..2107    +  CDS            SLC16A7: MOT2_HUMAN - Also known as MCT2. Experimental evidence at protein level: Swiss-Prot protein existence level 1. Proton-coupled monocarboxylate transporter. Catalyzes the rapid transport across the plasma membrane of many monocarboxylates such as lactate, pyruvate, branched-chain oxo acids derived from leucine, valine and isoleucine, and the ketone bodies acetoacetate, beta-hydroxybutyrate and acetate. Functions as high-affinity pyruvate transporter. From Homo sapiens (Human).
   2109..2208    -  protein_bind   attL2: mutant version of attL; recombination site for the Gateway® LR reaction LR Clonase™
   2226..2244    -  promoter       T7 promoter: promoter for bacteriophage T7 RNA polymerase
   2378..3187    +  CDS            KanR: aminoglycoside phosphotransferase; aph(3')-Ia; confers resistance to kanamycin in bacteria or G418 (Geneticin®) in eukaryotes
   3334..3922    +  rep_origin     ori: high-copy-number ColE1/pMB1/pBR322/pUC origin of replication
>Addgene plasmid #131947 | pDONR221_SLC16A7 | addgene full sequence | sequence record 259595 | Addgene NGS Result
CTTTCCTGCGTTATCCCCTGATTCTGTGGATAACCGTATTACCGCCTTTGAGTGAGCTGATACCGCTCGC
CGCAGCCGAACGACCGAGCGCAGCGAGTCAGTGAGCGAGGAAGCGGAAGAGCGCCCAATACGCAAACCGC
CTCTCCCCGCGCGTTGGCCGATTCATTAATGCAGCTGGCACGACAGGTTTCCCGACTGGAAAGCGGGCAG
TGAGCGCAACGCAATTAATACGCGTACCGCTAGCCAGGAAGAGTTTGTAGAAACGCAAAAAGGCCATCCG
TCAGGATGGCCTTCTGCTTAGTTTGATGCCTGGCAGTTTATGGCGGGCGTCCTGCCCGCCACCCTCCGGG
CCGTTGCTTCACAACGTTCAAATCCGCTCCCGGCGGATTTGTCCTACTCAGGAGAGCGTTCACCGACAAA
CAACAGATAAAACGAAAGGCCCAGTCTTCCGACTGAGCCTTTCGTTTTATTTGATGCCTGGCAGTTCCCT
ACTCTCGCGTTAACGCTAGCATGGATGTTTTCCCAGTCACGACGTTGTAAAACGACGGCCAGTCTTAAGC
TCGGGCCCCAAATAATGATTTTATTTTGACTGATAGTGACCTGTTCGTTGCAACACATTGATGAGCAATG
CTTTTTTATAATGCCAACTTTGTACAAAAAAGCAGGCTCCACCATGCCACCTATGCCAAGCGCCCCACCA
GTGCACCCTCCACCAGACGGCGGCTGGGGCTGGATCGTGGTGGGCGCCGCCTTCATCAGCATCGGCTTCT
CCTATGCCTTTCCCAAGGCCGTGACCGTGTTCTTTAAGGAGATCCAGCAGATCTTTCACACCACATACTC
CGAGATCGCCTGGATCAGCTCCATCATGCTGGCCGTGATGTATGCAGGAGGACCCGTGTCTAGCGTGCTG
GTGAACAAGTACGGATCTAGGCCTGTGGTCATCGCAGGAGGACTGCTGTGCTGTCTGGGCATGGTGCTGG
CCAGCTTCTCCTCTAGCGTGGTGCAGCTGTATCTGACCATGGGCTTCATCACAGGCCTGGGCCTGGCCTT
TAACCTGCAGCCTGCCCTGACCATCATCGGCAAGTACTTTTATCGGAAGAGACCAATGGCAAATGGACTG
GCAATGGCAGGATCCCCCGTGTTCCTGTCCTCTCTGGCCCCCTTCAACCAGTACCTGTTCAATACATTTG
GCTGGAAGGGCTCTTTCCTGATCCTGGGCAGCCTGCTGCTGAATGCCTGCGTGGCAGGATCTCTGATGAG
GCCACTGGGACCTAACCAGACCACAAGCAAGTCCAAGAATAAGACCGGCAAGACAGAGGACGATAGCTCC
CCTAAGAAGATCAAGACCAAGAAGAGCACATGGGAGAAGGTGAACAAGTATCTGGACTTCTCCCTGTTTA
AGCACAGAGGCTTCCTGATCTACCTGTCTGGCAATGTGATCATGTTCCTGGGCTTCTTTGCCCCAATCAT
CTTTCTGGCCCCCTATGCCAAGGACCAGGGCATCGATGAGTACTCCGCCGCCTTTCTGCTGTCTGTGATG
GCCTTCGTGGATATGTTTGCCAGGCCAAGCGTGGGCCTGATCGCCAACTCCAAGTATATCAGGCCCCGCA
TCCAGTACTTCTTTAGCTTCGCCATCATGTTTAATGGCGTGTGCCACCTGCTGTGCCCACTGGCACAGGA
CTATACCAGCCTGGTGCTGTACGCCGTGTTCTTTGGCCTGGGCTTCGGCTCCGTGTCTAGCGTGCTGTTT
GAGACCCTGATGGATCTGGTGGGAGCACCACGCTTCTCCTCTGCCGTGGGCCTGGTGACAATCGTGGAGT
GCGGACCTGTGCTGCTGGGACCTCCACTGGCAGGCAAGCTGGTGGACCTGACCGGAGAGTACAAGTATAT
GTACATGTCCTGTGGAGCAATCGTGGTGGCAGCAAGCGTGTGGCTGCTGATCGGCAACGCCATCAATTAC
AGGCTGCTGGCCAAGGAGCGCAAGGAGGAGAACGCCCGGCAGAAGACAAGAGAGTCCGAGCCCCTGTCTA
AGAGCAAGCACTCTGAGGATGTGAACGTGAAGGTGAGCAATGCCCAGTCCGTGACCTCTGAGAGAGAGAC
AAATATCGACCCAGCTTTCTTGTACAAAGTTGGCATTATAAGAAAGCATTGCTTATCAATTTGTTGCAAC
GAACAGGTCACTATCAGTCAAAATAAAATCATTATTTGCCATCCAGCTGATATCCCCTATAGTGAGTCGT
ATTACATGGTCATAGCTGTTTCCTGGCAGCTCTGGCCCGTGTCTCAAAATCTCTGATGTTACATTGCACA
AGATAAAAATATATCATCATGAACAATAAAACTGTCTGCTTACATAAACAGTAATACAAGGGGTGTTATG
AGCCATATTCAACGGGAAACGTCGAGGCCGCGATTAAATTCCAACATGGATGCTGATTTATATGGGTATA
AATGGGCTCGCGATAATGTCGGGCAATCAGGTGCGACAATCTATCGCTTGTATGGGAAGCCCGATGCGCC
AGAGTTGTTTCTGAAACATGGCAAAGGTAGCGTTGCCAATGATGTTACAGATGAGATGGTCAGACTAAAC
TGGCTGACGGAATTTATGCCTCTTCCGACCATCAAGCATTTTATCCGTACTCCTGATGATGCATGGTTAC
TCACCACTGCGATCCCCGGAAAAACAGCATTCCAGGTATTAGAAGAATATCCTGATTCAGGTGAAAATAT
TGTTGATGCGCTGGCAGTGTTCCTGCGCCGGTTGCATTCGATTCCTGTTTGTAATTGTCCTTTTAACAGC
GATCGCGTATTTCGTCTCGCTCAGGCGCAATCACGAATGAATAACGGTTTGGTTGATGCGAGTGATTTTG
ATGACGAGCGTAATGGCTGGCCTGTTGAACAAGTCTGGAAAGAAATGCATAAACTTTTGCCATTCTCACC
GGATTCAGTCGTCACTCATGGTGATTTCTCACTTGATAACCTTATTTTTGACGAGGGGAAATTAATAGGT
TGTATTGATGTTGGACGAGTCGGAATCGCAGACCGATACCAGGATCTTGCCATCCTATGGAACTGCCTCG
GTGAGTTTTCTCCTTCATTACAGAAACGGCTTTTTCAAAAATATGGTATTGATAATCCTGATATGAATAA
ATTGCAGTTTCATTTGATGCTCGATGAGTTTTTCTAATCAGAATTGGTTAATTGGTTGTAACACTGGCAG
AGCATTACGCTGACTTGACGGGACGGCGCAAGCTCATGACCAAAATCCCTTAACGTGAGTTACGCGTCGT
TCCACTGAGCGTCAGACCCCGTAGAAAAGATCAAAGGATCTTCTTGAGATCCTTTTTTTCTGCGCGTAAT
CTGCTGCTTGCAAACAAAAAAACCACCGCTACCAGCGGTGGTTTGTTTGCCGGATCAAGAGCTACCAACT
CTTTTTCCGAAGGTAACTGGCTTCAGCAGAGCGCAGATACCAAATACTGTTCTTCTAGTGTAGCCGTAGT
TAGGCCACCACTTCAAGAACTCTGTAGCACCGCCTACATACCTCGCTCTGCTAATCCTGTTACCAGTGGC
TGCTGCCAGTGGCGATAAGTCGTGTCTTACCGGGTTGGACTCAAGACGATAGTTACCGGATAAGGCGCAG
CGGTCGGGCTGAACGGGGGGTTCGTGCACACAGCCCAGCTTGGAGCGAACGACCTACACCGAACTGAGAT
ACCTACAGCGTGAGCTATGAGAAAGCGCCACGCTTCCCGAAGGGAGAAAGGCGGACAGGTATCCGGTAAG
CGGCAGGGTCGGAACAGGAGAGCGCACGAGGGAGCTTCCAGGGGGAAACGCCTGGTATCTTTATAGTCCT
GTCGGGTTTCGCCACCTCTGACTTGAGCGTCGATTTTTGTGATGCTCGTCAGGGGGGCGGAGCCTATGGA
AAAACGCCAGCAACGCGGCCTTTTTACGGTTCCTGGCCTTTTGCTGGCCTTTTGCTCACATGTT
