>Addgene plasmid #131947 | pDONR221_SLC16A7 | depositor partial sequence | sequence record 253294 | Codon-optimized ORF of SLC16A7
ATGCCACCTATGCCAAGCGCCCCACCAGTGCACCCTCCACCAGACGGCGGCTGGGGCTGGATCGTGGTGG
GCGCCGCCTTCATCAGCATCGGCTTCTCCTATGCCTTTCCCAAGGCCGTGACCGTGTTCTTTAAGGAGAT
CCAGCAGATCTTTCACACCACATACTCCGAGATCGCCTGGATCAGCTCCATCATGCTGGCCGTGATGTAT
GCAGGAGGACCCGTGTCTAGCGTGCTGGTGAACAAGTACGGATCTAGGCCTGTGGTCATCGCAGGAGGAC
TGCTGTGCTGTCTGGGCATGGTGCTGGCCAGCTTCTCCTCTAGCGTGGTGCAGCTGTATCTGACCATGGG
CTTCATCACAGGCCTGGGCCTGGCCTTTAACCTGCAGCCTGCCCTGACCATCATCGGCAAGTACTTTTAT
CGGAAGAGACCAATGGCAAATGGACTGGCAATGGCAGGATCCCCCGTGTTCCTGTCCTCTCTGGCCCCCT
TCAACCAGTACCTGTTCAATACATTTGGCTGGAAGGGCTCTTTCCTGATCCTGGGCAGCCTGCTGCTGAA
TGCCTGCGTGGCAGGATCTCTGATGAGGCCACTGGGACCTAACCAGACCACAAGCAAGTCCAAGAATAAG
ACCGGCAAGACAGAGGACGATAGCTCCCCTAAGAAGATCAAGACCAAGAAGAGCACATGGGAGAAGGTGA
ACAAGTATCTGGACTTCTCCCTGTTTAAGCACAGAGGCTTCCTGATCTACCTGTCTGGCAATGTGATCAT
GTTCCTGGGCTTCTTTGCCCCAATCATCTTTCTGGCCCCCTATGCCAAGGACCAGGGCATCGATGAGTAC
TCCGCCGCCTTTCTGCTGTCTGTGATGGCCTTCGTGGATATGTTTGCCAGGCCAAGCGTGGGCCTGATCG
CCAACTCCAAGTATATCAGGCCCCGCATCCAGTACTTCTTTAGCTTCGCCATCATGTTTAATGGCGTGTG
CCACCTGCTGTGCCCACTGGCACAGGACTATACCAGCCTGGTGCTGTACGCCGTGTTCTTTGGCCTGGGC
TTCGGCTCCGTGTCTAGCGTGCTGTTTGAGACCCTGATGGATCTGGTGGGAGCACCACGCTTCTCCTCTG
CCGTGGGCCTGGTGACAATCGTGGAGTGCGGACCTGTGCTGCTGGGACCTCCACTGGCAGGCAAGCTGGT
GGACCTGACCGGAGAGTACAAGTATATGTACATGTCCTGTGGAGCAATCGTGGTGGCAGCAAGCGTGTGG
CTGCTGATCGGCAACGCCATCAATTACAGGCTGCTGGCCAAGGAGCGCAAGGAGGAGAACGCCCGGCAGA
AGACAAGAGAGTCCGAGCCCCTGTCTAAGAGCAAGCACTCTGAGGATGTGAACGTGAAGGTGAGCAATGC
CCAGTCCGTGACCTCTGAGAGAGAGACAAATATC
